>Addgene plasmid #121747 | HD201: pMVP (L3-L2) IRES-eGFP + polyA | addgene full sequence | sequence record 237185 | Addgene NGS Result
CTTTCCTGCGTTATCCCCTGATTCTGTGGATAACCGTATTACCGCCTTTGAGTGAGCTGATACCGCTCGC
CGCAGCCGAACGACCGAGCGCAGCGAGTCAGTGAGCGAGGAAGCGGAAGAGCGCCCAATACGCAAACCGC
CTCTCCCCGCGCGTTGGCCGATTCATTAATGCAGCTGGCACGACAGGTTTCCCGACTGGAAAGCGGGCAG
TGAGCGCAACGCAATTAATACGCGTACCGCTAGCCAGGAAGAGTTTGTAGAAACGCAAAAAGGCCATCCG
TCAGGATGGCCTTCTGCTTAGTTTGATGCCTGGCAGTTTATGGCGGGCGTCCTGCCCGCCACCCTCCGGG
CCGTTGCTTCACAACGTTCAAATCCGCTCCCGGCGGATTTGTCCTACTCAGGAGAGCGTTCACCGACAAA
CAACAGATAAAACGAAAGGCCCAGTCTTCCGACTGAGCCTTTCGTTTTATTTGATGCCTGGCAGTTCCCT
ACTCTCGCGTTAACGCTAGCATGGATGTTTTCCCAGTCACGACGTTGTAAAACGACGGCCAGTCTTAAGC
TCGGGCCCCAAATAATGATTTTATTTTGACTGATAGTGACCTGTTCGTTGCAACAAATTGATGAGCAATG
CTTTTTTATAATGCCAACTTTGTATAATAAAGTTGTAGCTAGCGCTACCGGACTCAGATCTCGAGCTCAA
GCTTCGAATTCTGCAGTCGACGGTACCGCGGGCCCGGGATCCGCCCCTCTCCCTCCCCCCCCCCTAACGT
TACTGGCCGAAGCCGCTTGGAATAAGGCCGGTGTGCGTTTGTCTATATGTTATTTTCCACCATATTGCCG
TCTTTTGGCAATGTGAGGGCCCGGAAACCTGGCCCTGTCTTCTTGACGAGCATTCCTAGGGGTCTTTCCC
CTCTCGCCAAAGGAATGCAAGGTCTGTTGAATGTCGTGAAGGAAGCAGTTCCTCTGGAAGCTTCTTGAAG
ACAAACAACGTCTGTAGCGACCCTTTGCAGGCAGCGGAACCCCCCACCTGGCGACAGGTGCCTCTGCGGC
CAAAAGCCACGTGTATAAGATACACCTGCAAAGGCGGCACAACCCCAGTGCCACGTTGTGAGTTGGATAG
TTGTGGAAAGAGTCAAATGGCTCTCCTCAAGCGTATTCAACAAGGGGCTGAAGGATGCCCAGAAGGTACC
CCATTGTATGGGATCTGATCTGGGGCCTCGGTACACATGCTTTACATGTGTTTAGTCGAGGTTAAAAAAA
CGTCTAGGCCCCCCGAACCACGGGGACGTGGTTTTCCTTTGAAAAACACGATGATAATATGGCCACAACC
ATGGTGAGCAAGGGCGAGGAGCTGTTCACCGGGGTGGTGCCCATCCTGGTCGAGCTGGACGGCGACGTAA
ACGGCCACAAGTTCAGCGTGTCCGGCGAGGGCGAGGGCGATGCCACCTACGGCAAGCTGACCCTGAAGTT
CATCTGCACCACCGGCAAGCTGCCCGTGCCCTGGCCCACCCTCGTGACCACCCTGACCTACGGCGTGCAG
TGCTTCAGCCGCTACCCCGACCACATGAAGCAGCACGACTTCTTCAAGTCCGCCATGCCCGAAGGCTACG
TCCAGGAGCGCACCATCTTCTTCAAGGACGACGGCAACTACAAGACCCGCGCCGAGGTGAAGTTCGAGGG
CGACACCCTGGTGAACCGCATCGAGCTGAAGGGCATCGACTTCAAGGAGGACGGCAACATCCTGGGGCAC
AAGCTGGAGTACAACTACAACAGCCACAACGTCTATATCATGGCCGACAAGCAGAAGAACGGCATCAAGG
TGAACTTCAAGATCCGCCACAACATCGAGGACGGCAGCGTGCAGCTCGCCGACCACTACCAGCAGAACAC
CCCCATCGGCGACGGCCCCGTGCTGCTGCCCGACAACCACTACCTGAGCACCCAGTCCGCCCTGAGCAAA
GACCCCAACGAGAAGCGCGATCACATGGTCCTGCTGGAGTTCGTGACCGCCGCCGGGATCACTCTCGGCA
TGGACGAGCTGTACAAGTAAAGCGGCCGCGACTCTAGATCATAATCAGCCATACCACATTTGTAGAGGTT
TTACTTGCTTTAAAAAACCTCCCACACCTCCCCCTGAACCTGAAACATAAAATGAATGCAATTGTTGTTG
TTAACTTGTTTATTGCAGCTTATAATGGTTACAAATAAAGCAATAGCATCACAAATTTCACAAATAAAGC
ATTTTTTTCACTGCATTCTAGTTGTGGTTTGAACCCAGCTTTCTTGTACAAAGTTGGCATTATAAGAAAG
CATTGCTTATCAATTTGTTGCAACGAACAGGTCACTATCAGTCAAAATAAAATCATTATTTGCCATCCAG
CTGCAGGGCGGCCGCGATATCCCCTATAGTGAGTCGTATTACATGGTCATAGCTGTTTCCTGGCAGCTCT
GGCCCGTGTCTCAAAATCTCTGATGTTACATTGCACAAGATAAAAATATATCATCATGAACAATAAAACT
GTCTGCTTACATAAACAGTAATACAAGGGGTGTTATGAGCCATATTCAACGGGAAACGTCGAGGCCGCGA
TTAAATTCCAACATGGATGCTGATTTATATGGGTATAAATGGGCTCGCGATAATGTCGGGCAATCAGGTG
CGACAATCTATCGCTTGTATGGGAAGCCCGATGCGCCAGAGTTGTTTCTGAAACATGGCAAAGGTAGCGT
TGCCAATGATGTTACAGATGAGATGGTCAGACTAAACTGGCTGACGGAATTTATGCCTCTTCCGACCATC
AAGCATTTTATCCGTACTCCTGATGATGCATGGTTACTCACCACTGCGATCCCCGGAAAAACAGCATTCC
AGGTATTAGAAGAATATCCTGATTCAGGTGAAAATATTGTTGATGCGCTGGCAGTGTTCCTGCGCCGGTT
GCATTCGATTCCTGTTTGTAATTGTCCTTTTAACAGCGATCGCGTATTTCGTCTCGCTCAGGCGCAATCA
CGAATGAATAACGGTTTGGTTGATGCGAGTGATTTTGATGACGAGCGTAATGGCTGGCCTGTTGAACAAG
TCTGGAAAGAAATGCATAAACTTTTGCCATTCTCACCGGATTCAGTCGTCACTCATGGTGATTTCTCACT
TGATAACCTTATTTTTGACGAGGGGAAATTAATAGGTTGTATTGATGTTGGACGAGTCGGAATCGCAGAC
CGATACCAGGATCTTGCCATCCTATGGAACTGCCTCGGTGAGTTTTCTCCTTCATTACAGAAACGGCTTT
TTCAAAAATATGGTATTGATAATCCTGATATGAATAAATTGCAGTTTCATTTGATGCTCGATGAGTTTTT
CTAATCAGAATTGGTTAATTGGTTGTAACACTGGCAGAGCATTACGCTGACTTGACGGGACGGCGCAAGC
TCATGACCAAAATCCCTTAACGTGAGTTACGCGTCGTTCCACTGAGCGTCAGACCCCGTAGAAAAGATCA
AAGGATCTTCTTGAGATCCTTTTTTTCTGCGCGTAATCTGCTGCTTGCAAACAAAAAAACCACCGCTACC
AGCGGTGGTTTGTTTGCCGGATCAAGAGCTACCAACTCTTTTTCCGAAGGTAACTGGCTTCAGCAGAGCG
CAGATACCAAATACTGTTCTTCTAGTGTAGCCGTAGTTAGGCCACCACTTCAAGAACTCTGTAGCACCGC
CTACATACCTCGCTCTGCTAATCCTGTTACCAGTGGCTGCTGCCAGTGGCGATAAGTCGTGTCTTACCGG
GTTGGACTCAAGACGATAGTTACCGGATAAGGCGCAGCGGTCGGGCTGAACGGGGGGTTCGTGCACACAG
CCCAGCTTGGAGCGAACGACCTACACCGAACTGAGATACCTACAGCGTGAGCTATGAGAAAGCGCCACGC
TTCCCGAAGGGAGAAAGGCGGACAGGTATCCGGTAAGCGGCAGGGTCGGAACAGGAGAGCGCACGAGGGA
GCTTCCAGGGGGAAACGCCTGGTATCTTTATAGTCCTGTCGGGTTTCGCCACCTCTGACTTGAGCGTCGA
TTTTTGTGATGCTCGTCAGGGGGGCGGAGCCTATGGAAAAACGCCAGCAACGCGGCCTTTTTACGGTTCC
TGGCCTTTTGCTGGCCTTTTGCTCACATGTT
Features (pLannotate 1.2.2; 14 found; start..end, strand, type, name):
    121..213     +  CDS            lacI (fragment): lac repressor; lacI; The lac repressor binds to the lac operator to inhibit transcription in E. coli. This inhibition can be relieved by adding lactose or isopropyl-β-D-thiogalactopyranoside (IPTG).
    268..295     -  terminator     rrnB T2 terminator: transcription terminator T2 from the E. coli rrnB gene
    427..470     +  terminator     rrnB T1 terminator: Escherichia coli rrnB; transcription terminator T1 from the E. coli rrnB gene
    517..553     -  CDS            lacZα (fragment): LacZα fragment of β-galactosidase; lacZ fragment
    570..665     +  protein_bind   attL3: mutant version of attL; recombination site for the Gateway® LR reaction LR Clonase™
    686..742     +  misc_feature   MCS: multiple cloning site
    744..1330    +  misc_feature   IRES2: internal ribosome entry site (IRES) of the encephalomyocarditis virus (EMCV)
   1331..2050    +  CDS            EGFP: the original enhanced GFP (Yang et al., 1996) mammalian codon-optimized
   2067..2150    +  CDS            large T antigen (fragment): large T antigen from SV40 (simian virus 40)
   2173..2254    +  polyA_signal   SV40 poly(A) signal: SV40 polyadenylation signal
   2273..2372    -  protein_bind   attL2: mutant version of attL; recombination site for the Gateway® LR reaction LR Clonase™
   2403..2421    -  promoter       T7 promoter: promoter for bacteriophage T7 RNA polymerase
   2555..3364    +  CDS            KanR: aminoglycoside phosphotransferase; aph(3')-Ia; confers resistance to kanamycin in bacteria or G418 (Geneticin®) in eukaryotes
   3511..4099    +  rep_origin     ori: high-copy-number ColE1/pMB1/pBR322/pUC origin of replication
