[The description below was written by a language model from this plasmid's Addgene catalogue record and pLannotate feature annotations shown in this document.]
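Description:
HD201: pMVP (L3-L2) IRES-eGFP + polyA is a Gateway entry plasmid from the pMVP modular cloning platform, built by recombining a PCR product into the Invitrogen pDONR221 P3-P2 donor backbone. It is a small (about 4.2 kb), high-copy bacterial plasmid that replicates from a ColE1/pUC-type origin and is selected with kanamycin through an aminoglycoside phosphotransferase gene. As is typical of pDONR-derived vectors, rrnB T1 and T2 transcription terminators sit upstream of the recombination cassette to insulate it from read-through transcription. A T7 promoter lies just outside the attL2 site, and the short lacI and lacZα matches in the annotation are backbone remnants rather than functional genes.

The payload of roughly 1.6 kb lies between attL3 and attL2 sites and was amplified from pIRES2-EGFP. It consists of a short multiple cloning site remnant, the encephalomyocarditis virus IRES2 element, the mammalian codon-optimised EGFP coding sequence and an SV40 polyadenylation signal. The small large T antigen fragment flagged nearby is simply part of that SV40 3′ region. The module carries no promoter of its own. It is designed to occupy the terminal L3-L2 position in a 3- or 4-component MultiSite Gateway Pro LR reaction, where it is joined downstream of entry modules that supply a promoter and a gene of interest and is transferred into a destination vector. In the assembled transcript, the IRES drives cap-independent translation of EGFP from the same mRNA as the upstream gene. This provides an untagged fluorescent reporter of transgene expression, and the SV40 signal terminates and polyadenylates the message.
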