Addgene plasmid #121747: HD201: pMVP (L3-L2) IRES-eGFP + polyA
Purpose: pMVP L3-L2 entry plasmid, contains IRES2-eGFP+ polyA for 3- or 4-component MultiSite Gateway Pro assembly. Allows expression of eGFP reporter from IRES sequence.
Depositing lab: Christopher Newgard. Depositing organization: Duke University. Publication: Creation of versatile cloning platforms for transgene expression and dCas9-based epigenome editing. Haldeman JM, Conway AE, Arlotto ME, Slentz DH, Muoio DM, Becker TC, Newgard CB. Nucleic Acids Res. 2018 Dec 27. pii: 5264291. doi: 10.1093/nar/gky1286. PubMed 30590691.
Backbone
  Vector backbone: pDONR221 P3-P2
  Backbone manufacturer: Invitrogen
  Backbone size w/o insert (bp): 2555
  Vector type: Synthetic Biology ; pMVP Gateway Entry Plasmid
Growth in bacteria
  Bacterial resistance: Kanamycin, 50 μg/mL
  Growth temperature: 37°C
  Growth strain: DH5alpha
  Copy number: High Copy
Gene/Insert
  Gene/Insert name: IRES2-eGFP + polyA
  Species: Synthetic
  Insert size (bp): 1606
  Cloning method: Gateway Cloning
  Sequencing primers: 5′ M13F; 3′ M13R
Terms and licenses: Academic/Nonprofit Terms; Industry Terms: Not Available to Industry
Depositor comments: IRES-eGFP-SV40 polyA PCR'd from pIRES2-EGFP (Clontech)
How to cite: HD201: pMVP (L3-L2) IRES-eGFP + polyA was a gift from Christopher Newgard (Addgene plasmid # 121747 ; http://n2t.net/addgene:121747 ; RRID:Addgene_121747)
